Addgene plasmid #121699: IH001: pMVP (L5-L4) HA epitope tag
Purpose: pMVP L5-L4 entry plasmid, contains HA epitope tag for 4-component MultiSite Gateway Pro assembly. Allows N-term epitope tag fusion to gene of interest.
Depositing lab: Christopher Newgard. Depositing organization: Duke University. Publication: Creation of versatile cloning platforms for transgene expression and dCas9-based epigenome editing. Haldeman JM, Conway AE, Arlotto ME, Slentz DH, Muoio DM, Becker TC, Newgard CB. Nucleic Acids Res. 2018 Dec 27. pii: 5264291. doi: 10.1093/nar/gky1286. PubMed 30590691.
Backbone
  Vector backbone: pDONR221 P5-P4
  Backbone manufacturer: Invitrogen
  Backbone size w/o insert (bp): 2554
  Vector type: Synthetic Biology ; pMVP Gateway Entry Plasmid
Growth in bacteria
  Bacterial resistance: Kanamycin, 50 μg/mL
  Growth temperature: 37°C
  Growth strain: DH5alpha
  Copy number: High Copy
Gene/Insert
  Gene/Insert name: HA epitope tag (open)
  Species: Synthetic
  Insert size (bp): 111
  Cloning method: Gateway Cloning
  Sequencing primers: 5′ M13F; 3′ M13R
Terms and licenses: Academic/Nonprofit Terms; Industry Terms: Not Available to Industry
How to cite: IH001: pMVP (L5-L4) HA epitope tag was a gift from Christopher Newgard (Addgene plasmid # 121699 ; http://n2t.net/addgene:121699 ; RRID:Addgene_121699)
