[The description below was written by a language model from this plasmid's Addgene catalogue record and pLannotate feature annotations shown in this document.]
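Description:
IH001: pMVP (L5-L4) HA epitope tag is a small Gateway entry plasmid (about 2.7 kb) from the pMVP modular cloning platform, built on the Invitrogen pDONR221 P5-P4 donor backbone. It is a bacterial propagation and cloning vector rather than an expression vector. It replicates in E. coli from a high-copy ColE1/pUC-type origin and is selected with kanamycin through an aminoglycoside phosphotransferase (KanR) gene. As in other pDONR-derived plasmids, rrnB T1 and T2 transcription terminators lie upstream of the recombination cassette to insulate it from read-through, and a T7 promoter sits just outside the cassette. M13 forward and reverse primer sites are listed for sequencing. The short lacI and lacZα matches in the feature table appear to be backbone remnants, not functional genes.

The payload is a 111 bp synthetic insert flanked by attL5 and attL4 sites. The annotation shows a Xenopus β-globin 5′-UTR translational enhancer followed by a short HA epitope coding segment. This segment was scored as a fragment of a 3xHA feature, and its length is consistent with a single HA tag. The record calls the tag "open", which presumably means it has no stop codon and reads through into the downstream module. No promoter drives the insert within this plasmid. In a four-component MultiSite Gateway Pro LR reaction, the attL5/attL4 sites fix the position and orientation of this module relative to the other entry clones, so that it is assembled into a destination vector immediately upstream of a gene of interest. The result is an N-terminally HA-tagged fusion protein suitable for antibody-based detection or purification.
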