Features (pLannotate 1.2.2; 11 found; start..end, strand, type, name):
    121..213     +  CDS            lacI (fragment): lac repressor; lacI; The lac repressor binds to the lac operator to inhibit transcription in E. coli. This inhibition can be relieved by adding lactose or isopropyl-β-D-thiogalactopyranoside (IPTG).
    268..295     -  terminator     rrnB T2 terminator: transcription terminator T2 from the E. coli rrnB gene
    427..470     +  terminator     rrnB T1 terminator: Escherichia coli rrnB; transcription terminator T1 from the E. coli rrnB gene
    517..553     -  CDS            lacZα (fragment): LacZα fragment of β-galactosidase; lacZ fragment
    570..665     +  protein_bind   attL5: mutant version of attL; recombination site for the Gateway® LR reaction LR Clonase™
    680..722     +  5'UTR          Xenopus globin 5'-UTR: translational enhancer from the 5'-UTR of the major beta-globin gene of Xenopus laevis
    737..763     +  CDS            3xHA (fragment): three tandem HA epitope tags
    780..875     -  protein_bind   attL4: mutant version of attL; recombination site for the Gateway® LR reaction LR Clonase™
    907..925     -  promoter       T7 promoter: promoter for bacteriophage T7 RNA polymerase
   1059..1868    +  CDS            KanR: aminoglycoside phosphotransferase; aph(3')-Ia; confers resistance to kanamycin in bacteria or G418 (Geneticin®) in eukaryotes
   2015..2603    +  rep_origin     ori: high-copy-number ColE1/pMB1/pBR322/pUC origin of replication
>Addgene plasmid #121699 | IH001: pMVP (L5-L4) HA epitope tag | addgene full sequence | sequence record 237021 | Addgene NGS Result
CTTTCCTGCGTTATCCCCTGATTCTGTGGATAACCGTATTACCGCCTTTGAGTGAGCTGATACCGCTCGC
CGCAGCCGAACGACCGAGCGCAGCGAGTCAGTGAGCGAGGAAGCGGAAGAGCGCCCAATACGCAAACCGC
CTCTCCCCGCGCGTTGGCCGATTCATTAATGCAGCTGGCACGACAGGTTTCCCGACTGGAAAGCGGGCAG
TGAGCGCAACGCAATTAATACGCGTACCGCTAGCCAGGAAGAGTTTGTAGAAACGCAAAAAGGCCATCCG
TCAGGATGGCCTTCTGCTTAGTTTGATGCCTGGCAGTTTATGGCGGGCGTCCTGCCCGCCACCCTCCGGG
CCGTTGCTTCACAACGTTCAAATCCGCTCCCGGCGGATTTGTCCTACTCAGGAGAGCGTTCACCGACAAA
CAACAGATAAAACGAAAGGCCCAGTCTTCCGACTGAGCCTTTCGTTTTATTTGATGCCTGGCAGTTCCCT
ACTCTCGCGTTAACGCTAGCATGGATGTTTTCCCAGTCACGACGTTGTAAAACGACGGCCAGTCTTAAGC
TCGGGCCCCAAATAATGATTTTATTTTGACTGATAGTGACCTGTTCGTTGCAACAAATTGATGAGCAATG
CTTTTTTATAATGCCAACTTTGTATACAAAAGTTGTAGAATACAAGCTTCTTGTTCTTTTTGCAGAAGCT
CAGAATAAACGCTCAACTTTGGCAGATCTGAACATGTACCCATACGATGTGCCAGATTACGCTGGAGGCG
GATCCCACCCAACTTTTCTATACAAAGTTGGCATTATAAGAAAGCATTGCTTATCAATTTGTTGCAACGA
ACAGGTCACTATCAGTCAAAATAAAATCATTATTTGCCATCCAGCTGCAGGGCGGCCGCGATATCCCCTA
TAGTGAGTCGTATTACATGGTCATAGCTGTTTCCTGGCAGCTCTGGCCCGTGTCTCAAAATCTCTGATGT
TACATTGCACAAGATAAAAATATATCATCATGAACAATAAAACTGTCTGCTTACATAAACAGTAATACAA
GGGGTGTTATGAGCCATATTCAACGGGAAACGTCGAGGCCGCGATTAAATTCCAACATGGATGCTGATTT
ATATGGGTATAAATGGGCTCGCGATAATGTCGGGCAATCAGGTGCGACAATCTATCGCTTGTATGGGAAG
CCCGATGCGCCAGAGTTGTTTCTGAAACATGGCAAAGGTAGCGTTGCCAATGATGTTACAGATGAGATGG
TCAGACTAAACTGGCTGACGGAATTTATGCCTCTTCCGACCATCAAGCATTTTATCCGTACTCCTGATGA
TGCATGGTTACTCACCACTGCGATCCCCGGAAAAACAGCATTCCAGGTATTAGAAGAATATCCTGATTCA
GGTGAAAATATTGTTGATGCGCTGGCAGTGTTCCTGCGCCGGTTGCATTCGATTCCTGTTTGTAATTGTC
CTTTTAACAGCGATCGCGTATTTCGTCTCGCTCAGGCGCAATCACGAATGAATAACGGTTTGGTTGATGC
GAGTGATTTTGATGACGAGCGTAATGGCTGGCCTGTTGAACAAGTCTGGAAAGAAATGCATAAACTTTTG
CCATTCTCACCGGATTCAGTCGTCACTCATGGTGATTTCTCACTTGATAACCTTATTTTTGACGAGGGGA
AATTAATAGGTTGTATTGATGTTGGACGAGTCGGAATCGCAGACCGATACCAGGATCTTGCCATCCTATG
GAACTGCCTCGGTGAGTTTTCTCCTTCATTACAGAAACGGCTTTTTCAAAAATATGGTATTGATAATCCT
GATATGAATAAATTGCAGTTTCATTTGATGCTCGATGAGTTTTTCTAATCAGAATTGGTTAATTGGTTGT
AACACTGGCAGAGCATTACGCTGACTTGACGGGACGGCGCAAGCTCATGACCAAAATCCCTTAACGTGAG
TTACGCGTCGTTCCACTGAGCGTCAGACCCCGTAGAAAAGATCAAAGGATCTTCTTGAGATCCTTTTTTT
CTGCGCGTAATCTGCTGCTTGCAAACAAAAAAACCACCGCTACCAGCGGTGGTTTGTTTGCCGGATCAAG
AGCTACCAACTCTTTTTCCGAAGGTAACTGGCTTCAGCAGAGCGCAGATACCAAATACTGTTCTTCTAGT
GTAGCCGTAGTTAGGCCACCACTTCAAGAACTCTGTAGCACCGCCTACATACCTCGCTCTGCTAATCCTG
TTACCAGTGGCTGCTGCCAGTGGCGATAAGTCGTGTCTTACCGGGTTGGACTCAAGACGATAGTTACCGG
ATAAGGCGCAGCGGTCGGGCTGAACGGGGGGTTCGTGCACACAGCCCAGCTTGGAGCGAACGACCTACAC
CGAACTGAGATACCTACAGCGTGAGCTATGAGAAAGCGCCACGCTTCCCGAAGGGAGAAAGGCGGACAGG
TATCCGGTAAGCGGCAGGGTCGGAACAGGAGAGCGCACGAGGGAGCTTCCAGGGGGAAACGCCTGGTATC
TTTATAGTCCTGTCGGGTTTCGCCACCTCTGACTTGAGCGTCGATTTTTGTGATGCTCGTCAGGGGGGCG
GAGCCTATGGAAAAACGCCAGCAACGCGGCCTTTTTACGGTTCCTGGCCTTTTGCTGGCCTTTTGCTCAC
ATGTT
